Addgene plasmid #223754: pETDuet1_BCL2L13(1-465aa)-THROMBIN-GST (I224A/L227A/W276A/I279A; deltaLIR1+3)
Purpose: Expression of recombinant protein for purification
Depositing lab: Sascha Martens. Depositing organization: University of Vienna. Publication: Reconstitution of BNIP3/NIX-mitophagy initiation reveals hierarchical flexibility of the autophagy machinery. Adriaenssens E, Schaar S, Cook ASI, Stuke JFM, Sawa-Makarska J, Nguyen TN, Ren X, Schuschnig M, Romanov J, Khuu G, Uoselis L, Lazarou M, Hummer G, Hurley JH, Martens S. Nat Cell Biol. 2025 Jul 25. doi: 10.1038/s41556-025-01712-y. PubMed 40715440.
Backbone
  Vector backbone: pET-Duet
  Vector type: Bacterial Expression
Growth in bacteria
  Bacterial resistance: Ampicillin, 100 μg/mL
  Growth temperature: 37°C
  Growth strain: DH5alpha
  Copy number: Unknown
Gene/Insert
  Gene/Insert name: BCL2L13 soluble part
  Species: H. sapiens (human)
  Mutation: expresses aa 1-465, with I224A/L227A/W276A/I279A; deletion of LIR1+3
  Entrez Gene: BCL2L13 (a.k.a. BCL-RAMBO, Bcl2-L-13, MIL1)
  Tag / fusion protein: Thrombin cleavage-GST (C terminal on insert)
  Cloning method: Gibson Cloning
Terms and licenses: Academic/Nonprofit Terms; Industry Terms: Not Available to Industry
Depositor comments: Internal #: SMc2163 . Please visit https://doi.org/10.1101/2024.08.28.609967 for bioRxiv preprint.
How to cite: pETDuet1_BCL2L13(1-465aa)-THROMBIN-GST (I224A/L227A/W276A/I279A; deltaLIR1+3) was a gift from Sascha Martens (Addgene plasmid # 223754 ; http://n2t.net/addgene:223754 ; RRID:Addgene_223754)
