[The description below was written by a language model from this plasmid's Addgene catalogue record and pLannotate feature annotations shown in this document.]
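Description:
pETDuet1_BCL2L13(1-465aa)-THROMBIN-GST (I224A/L227A/W276A/I279A; deltaLIR1+3) is a bacterial expression plasmid built on the pET-Duet backbone for producing a recombinant human protein for purification. It is maintained in E. coli through a ColE1/pBR322-type origin accompanied by the rop gene and bom region, elements associated with moderated copy number (the record lists copy number as unknown), and it is selected with ampicillin via the β-lactamase gene. An f1 origin is also present, along with short non-functional remnants of a tetracycline resistance gene left over from the backbone. The plasmid carries lacI, so the lac repressor it encodes binds the lac operators placed next to the T7 promoters. Expression therefore depends on a host supplying T7 RNA polymerase and is inducible with IPTG.

As in other Duet vectors, there are two T7 promoter/lac operator units. In the annotated sequence the first unit (T7 promoter, operator and gene 10 ribosome binding site) has no coding sequence annotated after it, and the insert lies downstream of the second T7 promoter, ending at the T7 terminator. The insert, introduced by Gibson cloning, encodes residues 1–465 of BCL2L13 (also known as BCL-RAMBO), described as the soluble part of the protein. It is followed by a thrombin cleavage site and a C-terminal Schistosoma japonicum GST, allowing glutathione affinity capture and subsequent tag removal. The S-tag fragment annotated after GST is backbone sequence, and the record does not say whether it is translated. The four alanine substitutions (I224A, L227A, W276A, I279A) disrupt LIR motifs 1 and 3, making this a variant suited to testing the contribution of those motifs in biochemical reconstitution studies of mitophagy initiation.
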