Features (pLannotate 1.2.2; 22 found; start..end, strand, type, name):
      3..27      +  protein_bind   lac operator: The lac repressor binds to the lac operator to inhibit transcription in E. coli. This inhibition can be relieved by adding lactose or isopropyl-β-D-thiogalactopyranoside (IPTG). lac repressor encoded by lacI
     42..64      +  RBS            RBS: efficient ribosome binding site from bacteriophage T7 gene 10 (Olins and Rangwala, 1989)
    214..232     +  promoter       T7 promoter: promoter for bacteriophage T7 RNA polymerase
    233..257     +  protein_bind   lac operator: The lac repressor binds to the lac operator to inhibit transcription in E. coli. This inhibition can be relieved by adding lactose or isopropyl-β-D-thiogalactopyranoside (IPTG). lac repressor encoded by lacI
    300..1697    +  CDS            BCL2L13: B2L13_HUMAN - Also known as MIL1. Experimental evidence at protein level: Swiss-Prot protein existence level 1. May promote the activation of caspase-3 and apoptosis. From Homo sapiens (Human).
   1722..2374    +  CDS            GST (fragment): glutathione S-transferase from Schistosoma japonicum
   2388..2429    +  CDS            S-Tag (fragment): affinity and epitope tag derived from pancreatic ribonuclease A
   2459..2476    +  CDS            SET1 (fragment): solubility-enhancement tag derived from T7 phage gene 10B
   2484..2531    +  terminator     T7 terminator: transcription terminator for bacteriophage T7 RNA polymerase
   2568..3023    +  rep_origin     f1 ori (sequence partly withheld): f1 bacteriophage origin of replication; arrow indicates direction of (+) strand synthesis
   3138..3998    -  CDS            AmpR: β-lactamase; bla; confers resistance to ampicillin, carbenicillin, and related antibiotics
   3999..4091    -  promoter       AmpR promoter: bla
   4172..4760    +  rep_origin     ori: high-copy-number ColE1/pMB1/pBR322/pUC origin of replication
   4946..5085    -  misc_feature   bom: basis of mobility region from pBR322
   5187..5378    -  CDS            rop: Rop protein, which maintains plasmids at low copy number; rop
   5395..5775    +  CDS            YPB1_ECOLX: Protein predicted: Swiss-Prot protein existence level 4. From Escherichia coli.
   5837..5901    -  CDS            TcR (fragment): tetracycline efflux protein; tet; confers resistance to tetracycline
   5916..5937    -  protein_bind   CAP binding site: CAP binding activates transcription in the presence of cAMP. E. coli catabolite activator protein
   5950..7032    -  CDS            lacI: lac repressor; lacI; The lac repressor binds to the lac operator to inhibit transcription in E. coli. This inhibition can be relieved by adding lactose or isopropyl-β-D-thiogalactopyranoside (IPTG).
   7033..7110    -  promoter       lacI promoter: lacI
   7118..7397    -  CDS            TcR (fragment): tetracycline efflux protein; tet; confers resistance to tetracycline
   7423..2       +  promoter       T7 promoter (across the origin): promoter for bacteriophage T7 RNA polymerase
>Addgene plasmid #223754 | pETDuet1_BCL2L13(1-465aa)-THROMBIN-GST (I224A/L227A/W276A/I279A; deltaLIR1+3) | addgene full sequence | sequence record 448302 | Addgene NGS Result
GGGGAATTGTGAGCGGATAACAATTCCCCTCTAGAAATAATTTTGTTTAACTTTAAGAAGGAGATATACC
ATGGGCAGCAGCCATCACCATCATCACCACAGCCAGGATCCGAATTCGAGCTCGGCGCGCCTGCAGGTCG
ACAAGCTTGCGGCCGCATAATGCTTAAGTCGAACAGAAAGTAATCGTATTGTACACGGCCGCATAATCGA
AATTAATACGACTCACTATAGGGGAATTGTGAGCGGATAACAATTCCCCATCTTAGTATATTAGTTAAGT
ATAAGAAGGAGATATACATATGGCGTCCTCTTCTACTGTGCCTCTGGGATTTCACTATGAAACAAAGTAT
GTTGTTCTCAGCTACTTGGGACTCCTCTCTCAAGAGAAGCTGCAAGAGCAACATCTTTCCTCACCCCAAG
GGGTTCAACTAGATATAGCTTCACAATCTCTGGATCAAGAAATTTTATTAAAAGTTAAAACTGAAATTGA
AGAAGAGCTAAAATCTCTGGACAAAGAAATTTCTGAAGCCTTCACCAGCACAGGCTTTGACCGTCACACT
TCTCCAGTGTTCAGCCCTGCCAATCCAGAAAGCTCAATGGAAGACTGCTTGGCCCATCTTGGAGAAAAAG
TGTCCCAGGAACTGAAAGAGCCTCTCCATAAAGCATTGCAAATGCTCCTGAGCCAGCCAGTGACATATCA
GGCATTTCGGGAATGTACACTGGAGACCACAGTTCATGCCAGCGGCTGGAATAAGATTTTGGTGCCTCTG
GTTTTGCTACGACAAATGCTTTTGGAATTGACAAGACGTGGTCAAGAACCTTTGAGCGCACTGCTGCAGT
TTGGCGTGACATACCTGGAGGACTATTCGGCAGAGTACATCATTCAGCAAGGTGGCTGGGGCACTGTGTT
TAGTCTTGAGTCAGAGGAGGAGGAATACCCTGGAATCACTGCAGAAGATAGCAATGACGCTTACATCGCG
CCCAGCGACAACTCTGGACAAGTCAGTCCCCCAGAGTCTCCAACTGTGACCACTTCCTGGCAGTCTGAGA
GCTTACCTGTGTCACTGTCAGCTAGCCAGAGTTGGCACACAGAAAGCCTGCCAGTGTCACTAGGCCCTGA
GTCCGCGCAGCAGGCTGCAATGGATCCTGAAGAAGTGAAAAGCTTAGACAGCAACGGAGCTGGAGAGAAG
AGTGAGAACAACTCCTCTAATTCTGACATTGTGCACGTGGAGAAAGAAGAGGTGCCCGAGGGCATGGAAG
AGGCTGCTGTGGCTTCTGTGGTCTTGCCAGCGCGGGAGCTGCAAGAGGCACTTCCTGAAGCCCCAGCTCC
CTTGCTTCCACATATCACTGCCACCTCCCTGCTGGGGACAAGGGAACCTGACACAGAAGTGATCACAGTT
GAGAAATCCAGCCCTGCTACATCTCTGTTTGTAGAACTTGATGAAGAAGAGGTGAAAGCAGCAACAACTG
AACCTACTGAAGTGGAGGAGGTGGTCCCCGCACTGGAACCCACAGAAACGCTGCTGAGTGAGAAGGAGAT
AAACGCAAGGGAAGAGAGCCTTGTGGAAGAGCTGTCCCCTGCCAGCGAGAAGAAGCCCGTGCCGCCGTCT
GAGGGCAAGTCTAGACTGTCCCCCGCCGGTGAGATGAAGCCCATGCCGCTGTCTGAGGGCAAGTCTATAC
TGCTGTTTGGAGGATCACTGGTTCCGCGTGGATCCGGCGGATCCCCTATACTAGGTTATTGGAAAATTAA
GGGCCTTGTGCAACCCACTCGACTTCTTTTGGAATATCTTGAAGAAAAATATGAAGAGCATTTGTATGAG
CGCGATGAAGGTGATAAATGGCGAAACAAAAAGTTTGAATTGGGTTTGGAGTTTCCCAATCTTCCTTATT
ATATTGATGGTGATGTTAAATTAACACAGTCTATGGCCATCATACGTTATATAGCTGACAAGCACAACAT
GTTGGGTGGTTGTCCAAAAGAGCGTGCAGAGATTTCAATGCTTGAAGGAGCGGTTTTGGATATTAGATAC
GGTGTTTCGAGAATTGCATATAGTAAAGACTTTGAAACTCTCAAAGTTGATTTTCTTAGCAAGCTACCTG
AAATGCTGAAAATGTTCGAAGATCGTTTATGTCATAAAACATATTTAAATGGTGATCATGTAACCCATCC
TGACTTCATGTTGTATGACGCTCTTGATGTTGTTTTATACATGGACCCAATGTGCCTGGATGCGTTCCCA
AAATTAGTTTGTTTTAAAAAACGTATTGAAGCTATCCCACAAATTGATAAGTACTTGAAATCCAGCAAGT
ATATAGCATGGCCTTTGCAGGGCTGGCAAGCCACGTTTGGTGGTGGCGACCATCCTCCAAAATAGCTCGA
GTCTGGTAAAGAAACCGCTGCTGCGAAATTTGAACGCCAGCACATGGACTCGTCTACTAGCGCAGCTTAA
TTAACCTAGGCTGCTGCCACCGCTGAGCAATAACTAGCATAACCCCTTGGGGCCTCTAAACGGGTCTTGA
GGGGTTTTTTGCTGAAAGGAGGAACTATATCCGGATTGGCGAATGGG
[124 nt withheld, positions 2568-2691]
C
[91 nt withheld, positions 2693-2783]
A
[49 nt withheld, positions 2785-2833]
CCTTTGACGTTGGAGTCCACGTTCTTT
[37 nt withheld, positions 2861-2897]
ACCCTATCTCGGTCTATTCTTTTGATTTATAAGGGATTTTGCCGATTTCGGCCTATTGGTTAAAAAATGA
GCTGATTTAACAAAAATTTAACGCGAATTTTAACAAAATATTAACGTTTACAATTTCTGGCGGCACGATG
GCATGAGATTATCAAAAAGGATCTTCACCTAGATCCTTTTAAATTAAAAATGAAGTTTTAAATCAATCTA
AAGTATATATGAGTAAACTTGGTCTGACAGTTACCAATGCTTAATCAGTGAGGCACCTATCTCAGCGATC
TGTCTATTTCGTTCATCCATAGTTGCCTGACTCCCCGTCGTGTAGATAACTACGATACGGGAGGGCTTAC
CATCTGGCCCCAGTGCTGCAATGATACCGCGAGACCCACGCTCACCGGCTCCAGATTTATCAGCAATAAA
CCAGCCAGCCGGAAGGGCCGAGCGCAGAAGTGGTCCTGCAACTTTATCCGCCTCCATCCAGTCTATTAAT
TGTTGCCGGGAAGCTAGAGTAAGTAGTTCGCCAGTTAATAGTTTGCGCAACGTTGTTGCCATTGCTACAG
GCATCGTGGTGTCACGCTCGTCGTTTGGTATGGCTTCATTCAGCTCCGGTTCCCAACGATCAAGGCGAGT
TACATGATCCCCCATGTTGTGCAAAAAAGCGGTTAGCTCCTTCGGTCCTCCGATCGTTGTCAGAAGTAAG
TTGGCCGCAGTGTTATCACTCATGGTTATGGCAGCACTGCATAATTCTCTTACTGTCATGCCATCCGTAA
GATGCTTTTCTGTGACTGGTGAGTACTCAACCAAGTCATTCTGAGAATAGTGTATGCGGCGACCGAGTTG
CTCTTGCCCGGCGTCAATACGGGATAATACCGCGCCACATAGCAGAACTTTAAAAGTGCTCATCATTGGA
AAACGTTCTTCGGGGCGAAAACTCTCAAGGATCTTACCGCTGTTGAGATCCAGTTCGATGTAACCCACTC
GTGCACCCAACTGATCTTCAGCATCTTTTACTTTCACCAGCGTTTCTGGGTGAGCAAAAACAGGAAGGCA
AAATGCCGCAAAAAAGGGAATAAGGGCGACACGGAAATGTTGAATACTCATACTCTTCCTTTTTCAATCA
TGATTGAAGCATTTATCAGGGTTATTGTCTCATGAGCGGATACATATTTGAATGTATTTAGAAAAATAAA
CAAATAGGTCATGACCAAAATCCCTTAACGTGAGTTTTCGTTCCACTGAGCGTCAGACCCCGTAGAAAAG
ATCAAAGGATCTTCTTGAGATCCTTTTTTTCTGCGCGTAATCTGCTGCTTGCAAACAAAAAAACCACCGC
TACCAGCGGTGGTTTGTTTGCCGGATCAAGAGCTACCAACTCTTTTTCCGAAGGTAACTGGCTTCAGCAG
AGCGCAGATACCAAATACTGTCCTTCTAGTGTAGCCGTAGTTAGGCCACCACTTCAAGAACTCTGTAGCA
CCGCCTACATACCTCGCTCTGCTAATCCTGTTACCAGTGGCTGCTGCCAGTGGCGATAAGTCGTGTCTTA
CCGGGTTGGACTCAAGACGATAGTTACCGGATAAGGCGCAGCGGTCGGGCTGAACGGGGGGTTCGTGCAC
ACAGCCCAGCTTGGAGCGAACGACCTACACCGAACTGAGATACCTACAGCGTGAGCTATGAGAAAGCGCC
ACGCTTCCCGAAGGGAGAAAGGCGGACAGGTATCCGGTAAGCGGCAGGGTCGGAACAGGAGAGCGCACGA
GGGAGCTTCCAGGGGGAAACGCCTGGTATCTTTATAGTCCTGTCGGGTTTCGCCACCTCTGACTTGAGCG
TCGATTTTTGTGATGCTCGTCAGGGGGGCGGAGCCTATGGAAAAACGCCAGCAACGCGGCCTTTTTACGG
TTCCTGGCCTTTTGCTGGCCTTTTGCTCACATGTTCTTTCCTGCGTTATCCCCTGATTCTGTGGATAACC
GTATTACCGCCTTTGAGTGAGCTGATACCGCTCGCCGCAGCCGAACGACCGAGCGCAGCGAGTCAGTGAG
CGAGGAAGCGGAAGAGCGCCTGATGCGGTATTTTCTCCTTACGCATCTGTGCGGTATTTCACACCGCAAT
GGTGCACTCTCAGTACAATCTGCTCTGATGCCGCATAGTTAAGCCAGTATACACTCCGCTATCGCTACGT
GACTGGGTCATGGCTGCGCCCCGACACCCGCCAACACCCGCTGACGCGCCCTGACGGGCTTGTCTGCTCC
CGGCATCCGCTTACAGACAAGCTGTGACCGTCTCCGGGAGCTGCATGTGTCAGAGGTTTTCACCGTCATC
ACCGAAACGCGCGAGGCAGCTGCGGTAAAGCTCATCAGCGTGGTCGTGAAGCGATTCACAGATGTCTGCC
TGTTCATCCGCGTCCAGCTCGTTGAGTTTCTCCAGAAGCGTTAATGTCTGGCTTCTGATAAAGCGGGCCA
TGTTAAGGGCGGTTTTTTCCTGTTTGGTCACTGATGCCTCCGTGTAAGGGGGATTTCTGTTCATGGGGGT
AATGATACCGATGAAACGAGAGAGGATGCTCACGATACGGGTTACTGATGATGAACATGCCCGGTTACTG
GAACGTTGTGAGGGTAAACAACTGGCGGTATGGATGCGGCGGGACCAGAGAAAAATCACTCAGGGTCAAT
GCCAGCGCTTCGTTAATACAGATGTAGGTGTTCCACAGGGTAGCCAGCAGCATCCTGCGATGCAGATCCG
GAACATAATGGTGCAGGGCGCTGACTTCCGCGTTTCCAGACTTTACGAAACACGGAAACCGAAGACCATT
CATGTTGTTGCTCAGGTCGCAGACGTTTTGCAGCAGCAGTCGCTTCACGTTCGCTCGCGTATCGGTGATT
CATTCTGCTAACCAGTAAGGCAACCCCGCCAGCCTAGCCGGGTCCTCAACGACAGGAGCACGATCATGCT
AGTCATGCCCCGCGCCCACCGGAAGGAGCTGACTGGGTTGAAGGCTCTCAAGGGCATCGGTCGAGATCCC
GGTGCCTAATGAGTGAGCTAACTTACATTAATTGCGTTGCGCTCACTGCCCGCTTTCCAGTCGGGAAACC
TGTCGTGCCAGCTGCATTAATGAATCGGCCAACGCGCGGGGAGAGGCGGTTTGCGTATTGGGCGCCAGGG
TGGTTTTTCTTTTCACCAGTGAGACGGGCAACAGCTGATTGCCCTTCACCGCCTGGCCCTGAGAGAGTTG
CAGCAAGCGGTCCACGCTGGTTTGCCCCAGCAGGCGAAAATCCTGTTTGATGGTGGTTAACGGCGGGATA
TAACATGAGCTGTCTTCGGTATCGTCGTATCCCACTACCGAGATGTCCGCACCAACGCGCAGCCCGGACT
CGGTAATGGCGCGCATTGCGCCCAGCGCCATCTGATCGTTGGCAACCAGCATCGCAGTGGGAACGATGCC
CTCATTCAGCATTTGCATGGTTTGTTGAAAACCGGACATGGCACTCCAGTCGCCTTCCCGTTCCGCTATC
GGCTGAATTTGATTGCGAGTGAGATATTTATGCCAGCCAGCCAGACGCAGACGCGCCGAGACAGAACTTA
ATGGGCCCGCTAACAGCGCGATTTGCTGGTGACCCAATGCGACCAGATGCTCCACGCCCAGTCGCGTACC
GTCTTCATGGGAGAAAATAATACTGTTGATGGGTGTCTGGTCAGAGACATCAAGAAATAACGCCGGAACA
TTAGTGCAGGCAGCTTCCACAGCAATGGCATCCTGGTCATCCAGCGGATAGTTAATGATCAGCCCACTGA
CGCGTTGCGCGAGAAGATTGTGCACCGCCGCTTTACAGGCTTCGACGCCGCTTCGTTCTACCATCGACAC
CACCACGCTGGCACCCAGTTGATCGGCGCGAGATTTAATCGCCGCGACAATTTGCGACGGCGCGTGCAGG
GCCAGACTGGAGGTGGCAACGCCAATCAGCAACGACTGTTTGCCCGCCAGTTGTTGTGCCACGCGGTTGG
GAATGTAATTCAGCTCCGCCATCGCCGCTTCCACTTTTTCCCGCGTTTTCGCAGAAACGTGGCTGGCCTG
GTTCACCACGCGGGAAACGGTCTGATAAGAGACACCGGCATACTCTGCGACATCGTATAACGTTACTGGT
TTCACATTCACCACCCTGAATTGACTCTCTTCCGGGCGCTATCATGCCATACCGCGAAAGGTTTTGCGCC
ATTCGATGGTGTCCGGGATCTCGACGCTCTCCCTTATGCGACTCCTGCATTAGGAAGCAGCCCAGTAGTA
GGTTGAGGCCGTTGAGCACCGCCGCCGCAAGGAATGGTGCATGCAAGGAGATGGCGCCCAACAGTCCCCC
GGCCACGGGGCCTGCCACCATACCCACGCCGAAACAAGCGCTCATGAGCCCGAAGTGGCGAGCCCGATCT
TCCCCATCGGTGATGTCGGCGATATAGGCGCCAGCAACCGCACCTGTGGCGCCGGTGATGCCGGCCACGA
TGCGTCCGGCGTAGAGGATCGAGATCGATCTCGATCCCGCGAAATTAATACGACTCACTATA
